>Addgene plasmid #68786 | pBW121-SS-315 | depositor full sequence | sequence record 125081 | pBW121-SS-315 sequence 5185 bps
GTCGACATTGATTATTGACTAGTTATTAATAGTAATCAATTACGGGGTCATTAGTTCATAGCCCATATAT
GGAGTTCCGCGTTACATAACTTACGGTAAATGGCCCGCCTGGCTGACCGCCCAACGACCCCCGCCCATTG
ACGTCAATAATGACGTATGTTCCCATAGTAACGCCAATAGGGACTTTCCATTGACGTCAATGGGTGGACT
ATTTACGGTAAACTGCCCACTTGGCAGTACATCAAGTGTATCATATGCCAAGTACGCCCCCTATTGACGT
CAATGACGGTAAATGGCCCGCCTGGCATTATGCCCAGTACATGACCTTATGGGACTTTCCTACTTGGCAG
TACATCTACGTATTAGTCATCGCTATTACCATGGGTCGAGGTGAGCCCCACGTTCTGCTTCACTCTCCCC
ATCTCCCCCCCCTCCCCACCCCCAATTTTGTATTTATTTATTTTTTAATTATTTTGTGCAGCGATGGGGG
CGGGGGGGGGGGGGGCGCGCGCCAGGCGGGGCGGGGCGGGGCGAGGGGCGGGGCGGGGCGAGGCGGAGAG
GTGCGGCGGCAGCCAATCAGAGCGGCGCGCTCCGAAAGTTTCCTTTTATGGCGAGGCGGCGGCGGCGGCG
GCCCTATAAAAAGCGAAGCGCGCGGCGGGCGGGAGTCGCTGCGTTGCCTTCGCCCCGTGCCCCGCTCCGC
GCCGCCTCGCGCCGCCCGCCCCGGCTCTGACTGACCGCGTTACTCCCACAGGTGAGCGGGCGGGACGGCC
CTTCTCCTCCGGGCTGTAATTAGCGCTTGGTTTAATGACGGCTCGTTTCTTTTCTGTGGCTGCGTGAAAG
CCTTAAAGGGCTCCGGGAGGGCCCTTTGTGCGGGGGGGAGCGGCTCGGGGGGTGCGTGCGTGTGTGTGTG
CGTGGGGAGCGCCGCGTGCGGCCCGCGCTGCCCGGCGGCTGTGAGCGCTGCGGGCGCGGCGCGGGGCTTT
GTGCGCTCCGCGTGTGCGCGAGGGGAGCGCGGCCGGGGGCGGTGCCCCGCGGTGCGGGGGGGCTGCGAGG
GGAACAAAGGCTGCGTGCGGGGTGTGTGCGTGGGGGGGTGAGCAGGGGGTGTGGGCGCGGCGGTCGGGCT
GTAACCCCCCCCTGCACCCCCCTCCCCGAGTTGCTGAGCACGGCCCGGCTTCGGGTGCGGGGCTCCGTGC
GGGGCGTGGCGCGGGGCTCGCCGTGCCGGGCGGGGGGTGGCGGCAGGTGGGGGTGCCGGGCGGGGCGGGG
CCGCCTCGGGCCGGGGAGGGCTCGGGGGAGGGGCGCGGCGGCCCCGGAGCGCCGGCGGCTGTCGAGGCGC
GGCGAGCCGCAGCCATTGCCTTTTATGGTAATCGTGCGAGAGGGCGCAGGGACTTCCTTTGTCCCAAATC
TGGCGGAGCCGAAATCTGGGAGGCGCCGCCGCACCCCCTCTAGCGGGCGCGGGCGAAGCGGTGCGGCGCC
GGCAGGAAGGAAATGGGCGGGGAGGGCCTTCGTGCGTCGCCGCGCCGCCGTCCCCTTCTCCATCTCCAGC
CTCGGGGCTGCCGCAGGGGGACGGCTGCCTTCGGGGGGGACGGGGCAGGGCGGGGTTCGGCTTCTGGCGT
GTGACCGGCGGCTCTAGAGCCTCTGCTAACCATGTTCATGCCTTCTTCTTTTTCCTACAGCTCCTGGGCA
ACGTGCTGGTTATTGTGCTGTCTCATCATTTTGGCAAAGAATTGATTAATTCGAGCGAACGCGTAGCCAA
AGGCAACAGGCGGCCGCACTCCTCAGGTGCAGGCTGCCTATCAGAAGGTGGTGGCTGGTGTGGCCAATGC
CCTGGCTCACAAATACCACTGAGATCTTTTTCCCTCTGCCAAAAATTATGGGGACATCATGAAGCCCCTT
GAGCATCTGACTTCTGGCTAATAAAGGAAATTTATTTTCATTGCAATAGTGTGTTGGAATTTTTTGTGTC
TCTCACTCGGAAGGACATATGGGAGGGCAAATCATTTAAAACATCAGAATGAGTATTTGGTTTAGAGTTT
GGCAACATATGCCCATATGCTGGCTGCCATGAACAAAGGTTGGCTATAAAGAGGTCATCAGTATATGAAA
CAGCCCCCTGCTGTCCATTCCTTATTCCATAGAAAAGCCTTGACTTGAGGTTAGATTTTTTTTATATTTT
GTTTTGTGTTATTTTTTTCTTTAACATCCCTAAAATTTTCCTTACATGTTTTACTAGCCAGATTTTTCCT
CCTCTCCTGACTACTCCCAGTCATAGCTGTCCCTCTTCTCTTATGGAGATCCCTCGACCTGCAGCCCAAG
CTTGGCGTAATCATGGTCATAGCTGTTTCCTGTGTGAAATTGTTATCCGCTCACAATTCCACACAACATA
CGAGCCGGAAGCATAAAGTGTAAAGCCTGGGGTGCCTAATGAGTGAGCTAACTCACATTAATTGCGTTGC
GCTCACTGCCCGCTTTCCAGTCGGGAAACCTGTCGTGCCAGCGGATCTTGAAGAAGCTGCAGGAGGTGCT
GGAGGGGAAGTGGTCCGGATCTTGAAGAAGCTGCAGGAGGTGCTGGAGGGGAAGTGGTCCGGATCTTGAA
GAAGCTGCAGGAGGTGCTGGAGGGGAAGTGGTCCGGATCTTGAAGAAGCTGCAGGAGGTGCTGGAGGGGA
AGTGGTCCGGATCTTGAAGAAGCTGCAGGAGGTGCTGGAGGGGAAGTGGTCCGGATCTTGAAGAAGCTGC
AGGAGGTGCTGGAGGGGAAGTGGTCCGGATCTTGAAGAAGCTGCAGGAGGTGCTGGAGGGGAAGTGGTCC
GGATCTTGAAGAAGCTGCAGGAGGTGCTGGAGGGGAAGTGGTCCGGATCCGCATCTCAATTAGTCAGCAA
CCATAGTCCCGCCCCTAACTCCGCCCAGTTCCGCCCATTCTCCGCCCCATGGCTGACTAATTTTTTTTAT
TTATGCAGAGGCCGAGGCCGCCTCGGCCTCTGAGCTATTCCAGAAGTAGTGAGGAGGCTTTTTTGGAGGC
CTAGGCTTTTGCAAAAAGCTAACTTGTTTATTGCAGCTTATAATGGTTACAAATAAAGCAATAGCATCAC
AAATTTCACAAATAAAGCATTTTTTTCACTGCATTCTAGTTGTGGTTTGTCCAAACTCATCAATGTATCT
TATCATGTCTGGATCCGCGAAATTAAGCGAAATTAACTCGAGAGATCCGCTGCATTAATGAATCGGCCAA
CGCGCGGGAGAGGCGGTTTGCGTATTGGGCGCTCTTCCGCTTCCTCGCTCACTGACTCGCTGCGCTCGGT
CGTTCGGCTGCGGCGAGCGGTATCAGCTCACTCAAAGGCGGTAATACGGTTATCCACAGAATCAGGGGAT
AACGCAGGAAAGAACATGTGAGCAAAAGGCCAGCAAAAGGCCAGGAACCGTAAAAAGGCCGCGTTGCTGG
CGTTTTTCCATAGGCTCCGCCCCCCTGACGAGCATCACAAAAATCGACGCTCAAGTCAGAGGTGGCGAAA
CCCGACAGGACTATAAAGATACCAGGCGTTTCCCCCTGGAAGCTCCCTCGTGCGCTCTCCTGTTCCGACC
CTGCCGCTTACCGGATACCTGTCCGCCTTTCTCCCTTCGGGAAGCGTGGCGCTTTCTCAATGCTCACGCT
GTAGGTATCTCAGTTCGGTGTAGGTCGTTCGCTCCAAGCTGGGCTGTGTGCACGAACCCCCCGTTCAGCC
CGACCGCTGCGCCTTATCCGGTAACTATCGTCTTGAGTCCAACCCGGTAAGACACGACTTATCGCCACTG
GCAGCAGCCACTGGTAACAGGATTAGCAGAGCGAGGTATGTAGGCGGTGCTACAGAGTTCTTGAAGTGGT
GGCCTAACTACGGCTACACTAGAAGGACAGTATTTGGTATCTGCGCTCTGCTGAAGCCAGTTACCTTCGG
AAAAAGAGTTGGTAGCTCTTGATCCGGCAAACAAACCACCGCTGGTAGCGGTGGTTTTTTTGTTTGCAAG
CAGCAGATTACGCGCAGAAAAAAAGGATCTCAAGAAGATCCTTTGATCTTTTCTACGGGGTCTGACGCTC
AGTGGAACGAAAACTCACGTTAAGGGATTTTGGTCATGAGATTATCAAAAAGGATCTTCACCTAGATCCT
TTTAAATTAAAAATGAAGTTTTAAATCAATCTAAAGTATATATGAGTAAACTTGGTCTGACAGTTACCAA
TGCTTAATCAGTGAGGCACCTATCTCAGCGATCTGTCTATTTCGTTCATCCATAGTTGCCTGACTCCCCG
TCGTGTAGATAACTACGATACGGGAGGGCTTACCATCTGGCCCCAGTGCTGCAATGATACCGCGAGACCC
ACGCTCACCGGCTCCAGATTTATCAGCAATAAACCAGCCAGCCGGAAGGGCCGAGCGCAGAAGTGGTCCT
GCAACTTTATCCGCCTCCATCCAGTCTATTAATTGTTGCCGGGAAGCTAGAGTAAGTAGTTCGCCAGTTA
ATAGTTTGCGCAACGTTGTTGCCATTGCTACAGGCATCGTGGTGTCACGCTCGTCGTTTGGTATGGCTTC
ATTCAGCTCCGGTTCCCAACGATCAAGGCGAGTTACATGATCCCCCATGTTGTGCAAAAAAGCGGTTAGC
TCCTTCGGTCCTCCGATCGTTGTCAGAAGTAAGTTGGCCGCAGTGTTATCACTCATGGTTATGGCAGCAC
TGCATAATTCTCTTACTGTCATGCCATCCGTAAGATGCTTTTCTGTGACTGGTGAGTACTCAACCAAGTC
ATTCTGAGAATAGTGTATGCGGCGACCGAGTTGCTCTTGCCCGGCGTCAATACGGGATAATACCGCGCCA
CATAGCAGAACTTTAAAAGTGCTCATCATTGGAAAACGTTCTTCGGGGCGAAAACTCTCAAGGATCTTAC
CGCTGTTGAGATCCAGTTCGATGTAACCCACTCGTGCACCCAACTGATCTTCAGCATCTTTTACTTTCAC
CAGCGTTTCTGGGTGAGCAAAAACAGGAAGGCAAAATGCCGCAAAAAAGGGAATAAGGGCGACACGGAAA
TGTTGAATACTCATACTCTTCCTTTTTCAATATTATTGAAGCATTTATCAGGGTTATTGTCTCATGAGCG
GATACATATTTGAATGTATTTAGAAAAATAAACAAATAGGGGTTCCGCGCACATTTCCCCGAAAAGTGCC
ACCTG
Features (pLannotate 1.2.2; 16 found; start..end, strand, type, name):
      4..383     +  enhancer       CMV enhancer: human cytomegalovirus immediate early enhancer
    386..661     +  promoter       chicken β-actin promoter: No description available
    662..1670    +  intron         chimeric intron: chimera between introns from chicken β-actin and rabbit β-globin
   1768..1839    +  CDS            HBB (fragment): HBB_PONPY - Experimental evidence at transcript level: Swiss-Prot protein existence level 2. Involved in oxygen transport from the lung to the various peripheral tissues. From Pongo pygmaeus (Bornean orangutan).
   1910..1965    +  polyA_signal   β-globin poly(A) signal: rabbit β-globin polyadenylation signal (Gil and Proudfoot, 1987)
   2350..2366    -  protein_bind   lac operator: The lac repressor binds to the lac operator to inhibit transcription in E. coli. This inhibition can be relieved by adding lactose or isopropyl-β-D-thiogalactopyranoside (IPTG). lac repressor encoded by lacI
   2374..2404    -  promoter       lac promoter: promoter for the E. coli lac operon
   2419..2440    -  protein_bind   CAP binding site: CAP binding activates transcription in the presence of cAMP. E. coli catabolite activator protein
   2453..2492    -  CDS            lacI (fragment): lac repressor; lacI; The lac repressor binds to the lac operator to inhibit transcription in E. coli. This inhibition can be relieved by adding lactose or isopropyl-β-D-thiogalactopyranoside (IPTG).
   2851..2873    +  promoter       SV40 promoter (fragment): SV40 enhancer and early promoter
   2877..3011    +  rep_origin     SV40 ori: SV40 origin of replication
   3031..3165    +  polyA_signal   SV40 poly(A) signal: SV40 polyadenylation signal
   3199..3252    -  CDS            lacI (fragment): lac repressor; lacI; The lac repressor binds to the lac operator to inhibit transcription in E. coli. This inhibition can be relieved by adding lactose or isopropyl-β-D-thiogalactopyranoside (IPTG).
   3435..4023    -  rep_origin     ori: high-copy-number ColE1/pMB1/pBR322/pUC origin of replication
   4194..5054    -  CDS            AmpR: β-lactamase; bla; confers resistance to ampicillin, carbenicillin, and related antibiotics
   5055..5159    -  promoter       AmpR promoter: bla
