[The description below was written by a language model from this plasmid's Addgene catalogue record and pLannotate feature annotations shown in this document.]
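Description:
pBW121-SS-315 is a mammalian-type plasmid of about 5.2 kb built on the pBW121 backbone. It is propagated in E. coli at high copy from a ColE1/pUC-type origin and selected with ampicillin through the β-lactamase gene and its native promoter. The backbone carries a CAG-style expression unit consisting of the CMV immediate-early enhancer, the chicken β-actin promoter and the chimeric β-actin/β-globin intron, followed by a rabbit β-globin polyadenylation signal. The feature table shows no full-length coding sequence between the intron and the poly(A) signal. It shows only a short globin-derived fragment that is probably part of the 3′ region of the cassette, so this plasmid does not appear to express a protein payload. Remnants of lac promoter/operator, a CAP site and lacI fragments are cloning-vector leftovers.

The catalogued insert is a 346 bp synthetic element described as eight copies of "Target 1" in a "0gap" configuration, together with an SV40 origin. The annotation detects the SV40 origin, a small piece of the SV40 early promoter and an adjacent SV40 poly(A) signal. It does not annotate the target repeats themselves, so their exact position and sequence composition cannot be read from the table. The SV40 origin permits episomal replication in mammalian cells that supply large T antigen, which raises the copy number of the target array.

The associated work concerns DNA sense-and-respond protein modules for mammalian cells. The plasmid therefore most likely serves as a transfected target DNA that presents repeated binding sites to engineered DNA-sensing proteins, although the record does not spell out the binding proteins or the meaning of "0gap".
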