Addgene plasmid #68786: pBW121-SS-315
Purpose: 8x Target 1 0gap with SV40 Ori
Depositing lab: James Collins. Depositing organization: Massachusetts Institute of Technology. Publication: DNA sense-and-respond protein modules for mammalian cells. Slomovic S, Collins JJ. Nat Methods. 2015 Sep 21. doi: 10.1038/nmeth.3585. PubMed 26389572.
Backbone
  Vector backbone: pBW121
  Backbone size w/o insert (bp): 4838
  Total vector size (bp): 5184
  Vector type: Mammalian Expression
Growth in bacteria
  Bacterial resistance: Ampicillin, 100 μg/mL
  Growth temperature: 37°C
  Growth strain: DH5alpha
  Copy number: High Copy
Gene/Insert
  Gene/Insert name: 8x 0gap Target 1 with SV40 ori
  Species: Synthetic
  Insert size (bp): 346
Terms and licenses: Academic/Nonprofit Terms; Industry Terms: Not Available to Industry
How to cite: pBW121-SS-315 was a gift from James Collins (Addgene plasmid # 68786 ; http://n2t.net/addgene:68786 ; RRID:Addgene_68786)
