>Addgene plasmid #68786 | pBW121-SS-315 | addgene partial sequence | sequence record 125079 | pUC-4 5'-CAGTGAGCGAGGAAGCGGAAGAGCGCCCAA-3'
CAACGCCTCTCCCGCGCGTTGGCCGATTCATTAATGCAGCGGATCTCTCGAGTTAATTTCGCTTAATTTC
GCGGATCCAGACATGATAAGATACATTGATGAGTTTGGACAAACCACAACTAGAATGCAGTGAAAAAAAT
GCTTTATTTGTGAAATTTGTGATGCTATTGCTTTATTTGTAACCATTATAAGCTGCAATAAACAAGTTAG
CTTTTTGCAAAAGCCTAGGCCTCCAAAAAAGCCTCCTCACTACTTCTGGAATAGCTCAGAGGCCGAGGCG
GCCTCGGCCTCTGCATAAATAAAAAAAATTAGTCAGCCATGGGGCGGAGAATGGGCGGAACTGGGCGGAG
TTAGGGGCGGGACTATGGTTGCTGACTAATTGAGATGCGGATCCGGACCACTTCCCCTCCAGCACCTCCT
GCAGCTTCTTCAAGATCCGGACCACTTCCCCTCCAGCACCTCCTGCAGCTTCTTCAAGATCCGGACCACT
TCCCCTCCAGCACCTCCTGCAGCTTCTTCAAGATCCGGACCACTTCCCCTCCAGCACCTCCTGCAGCTTC
TTCAAGATCCGGACCACTTCCCCTCCAGCACCTCCTGCAGCTTCTTCAAGATCCGGACCACTTCCCCTCC
AGCACCTCCTGCAGCTTCTTCAAGATCCGGACCACTTCCCCTCCAGCACCTCCTGCAGCTTCTTCAAGAT
CCGGACCACTTCCCCTCCAGCACCTCCTGCAGCTTCTTCAAGATCCGCTGGCACGACAGG
