>Addgene plasmid #68786 | pBW121-SS-315 | addgene partial sequence | sequence record 125080 | pCAGGS5 5'-ggttcggcttctggcgtgtgacc-3'
TGCCTTCTTCTTTTTCCTACAGCTCCTGGGCAACGTGCTGGTTATTGTGCTGTCTCATCATTTTGGCAAA
GAATTGATTAATTCGAGCGAACGCGTAGCCAAAGGCAACAGGCGGCCGCACTCCTCAGGTGCAGGCTGCC
TATCAGAAGGTGGTGGCTGGTGTGGCCAATGCCCTGGCTCACAAATACCACTGAGATCTTTTTCCCTCTG
CCAAAAATTATGGGGACATCATGAAGCCCCTTGAGCATCTGACTTCTGGCTAATAAAGGAAATTTATTTT
CATTGCAATAGTGTGTTGGAATTTTTTGTGTCTCTCACTCGGAAGGACATATGGGAGGGCAAATCATTTA
AAACATCAGAATGAGTATTTGGTTTAGAGTTTGGCAACATATGCCCATATGCTGGCTGCCATGAACAAAG
GTTGGCTATAAAGAGGTCATCAGTATATGAAACAGCCCCCTGCTGTCCATTCCTTATTCCATAGAAAAGC
CTTGACTTGAGGTTAGATTTTTTTTATATTTTGTTTTGTGTTATTTTTTTCTTTAACATCCCTAAAATTT
TCCTTACATGTTTTACTAGCCAGATTTTTCCTCCTCTCCTGACTACTCCCAGTCATAGCTGTCCCTCTTC
TCTTATGGAGATCCCTCGACCTGCAGCCCAAGCTTGGCGT
